>Addgene plasmid #245523 | APX1-F-Tractin-mKate2 | addgene full sequence | sequence record 490323 | Addgene NGS Result
AAACCTCGATATACAGACCGATAAAACACATGCGTCAATTTTACGCATGATTATCTTTAACGTACGTCAC
AATATGATTATCTTTCTAGGGTTAAACGCGTATGCCGCTTAATTAACTGGCCTCATGGGCCTTCCGCTCA
CTGCCCGCTTTCCAGTCGGGAAACCTGTCGTGCCAGCTGCATTAACATGGTCATAGCTGTTTCCTTGCGT
ATTGGGCGCTCTCCGCTTCCTCGCTCACTGACTCGCTGCGCTCGGTCGTTCGGGTAAAGCCTGGGGTGCC
TAATGAGCAAAAGGCCAGCAAAAGGCCAGGAACCGTAAAAAGGCCGCGTTGCTGGCGTTTTTCCATAGGC
TCCGCCCCCCTGACGAGCATCACAAAAATCGACGCTCAAGTCAGAGGTGGCGAAACCCGACAGGACTATA
AAGATACCAGGCGTTTCCCCCTGGAAGCTCCCTCGTGCGCTCTCCTGTTCCGACCCTGCCGCTTACCGGA
TACCTGTCCGCCTTTCTCCCTTCGGGAAGCGTGGCGCTTTCTCATAGCTCACGCTGTAGGTATCTCAGTT
CGGTGTAGGTCGTTCGCTCCAAGCTGGGCTGTGTGCACGAACCCCCCGTTCAGCCCGACCGCTGCGCCTT
ATCCGGTAACTATCGTCTTGAGTCCAACCCGGTAAGACACGACTTATCGCCACTGGCAGCAGCCACTGGT
AACAGGATTAGCAGAGCGAGGTATGTAGGCGGTGCTACAGAGTTCTTGAAGTGGTGGCCTAACTACGGCT
ACACTAGAAGAACAGTATTTGGTATCTGCGCTCTGCTGAAGCCAGTTACCTTCGGAAAAAGAGTTGGTAG
CTCTTGATCCGGCAAACAAACCACCGCTGGTAGCGGTGGTTTTTTTGTTTGCAAGCAGCAGATTACGCGC
AGAAAAAAAGGATCTCAAGAAGATCCTTTGATCTTTTCTACGGGGTCTGACGCTCAGTGGAACGAAAACT
CACGTTAAGGGATTTTGGTCATGAGATTATCAAAAAGGATCTTCACCTAGATCCTTTTAAATTAAAAATG
AAGTTTTAAATCAATCTAAAGTATATATGAGTAAACTTGGTCTGACAGTTACCAATGCTTAATCAGTGAG
GCACCTATCTCAGCGATCTGTCTATTTCGTTCATCCATAGTTGCCTGACTCCCCGTCGTGTAGATAACTA
CGATACGGGAGGGCTTACCATCTGGCCCCAGTGCTGCAATGATACCGCGAGAACCACGCTCACCGGCTCC
AGATTTATCAGCAATAAACCAGCCAGCCGGAAGGGCCGAGCGCAGAAGTGGTCCTGCAACTTTATCCGCC
TCCATCCAGTCTATTAATTGTTGCCGGGAAGCTAGAGTAAGTAGTTCGCCAGTTAATAGTTTGCGCAACG
TTGTTGCCATTGCTACAGGCATCGTGGTGTCACGCTCGTCGTTTGGTATGGCTTCATTCAGCTCCGGTTC
CCAACGATCAAGGCGAGTTACATGATCCCCCATGTTGTGCAAAAAAGCGGTTAGCTCCTTCGGTCCTCCG
ATCGTTGTCAGAAGTAAGTTGGCCGCAGTGTTATCACTCATGGTTATGGCAGCACTGCATAATTCTCTTA
CTGTCATGCCATCCGTAAGATGCTTTTCTGTGACTGGTGAGTACTCAACCAAGTCATTCTGAGAATAGTG
TATGCGGCGACCGAGTTGCTCTTGCCCGGCGTCAATACGGGATAATACCGCGCCACATAGCAGAACTTTA
AAAGTGCTCATCATTGGAAAACGTTCTTCGGGGCGAAAACTCTCAAGGATCTTACCGCTGTTGAGATCCA
GTTCGATGTAACCCACTCGTGCACCCAACTGATCTTCAGCATCTTTTACTTTCACCAGCGTTTCTGGGTG
AGCAAAAACAGGAAGGCAAAATGCCGCAAAAAAGGGAATAAGGGCGACACGGAAATGTTGAATACTCATA
CTCTTCCTTTTTCAATATTATTGAAGCATTTATCAGGGTTATTGTCTCATGAGCGGATACATATTTGAAT
GTATTTAGAAAAATAAACAAATAGGGGTTCCGCGCACATTTCCCCGAAAAGTGCCACCTAAATTGTAAGC
GTTAATATTTTGTTAAAATTCGCGTTAAATTTTTGTTAAATCAGCTCATTTTTTAACCAATAGGCCGAAA
TCGGCAAAATCCCTTATAAATCAAAAGAATAGACCGAGATAGGGTTGAGTGGCCGCTACAGGGCGCTCCC
ATTCGCCATTCAGGCTGCGCAACTGTTGGGAAGGGCGTTTCGGTGCGGGCCTCTTCGCTATTACGCCAGC
TGGCGAAAGGGGGATGTGCTGCAAGGCGATTAAGTTGGGTAACGCCAGGGTTTTCCCAGTCACGACGTTG
TAAAACGACGGCCAGTGAGCGCGACGTAATACGACTCACTATAGGGCGAATTGGCGGAAGGCCGTCAAGG
CCTAGGCGCGCCGCCACTAGATTAACCCTAGAAAGATAGTCTGCGTAAAATTGACGCATGCATTCTTGAA
ATATTGCTCTCTCTTTCTAAATAGCGCGAATCCGTCGCTGTGCATTTAGGACATCTCAGTCGCCGCTTGG
AGCTCCCGTGAGGCGTGCTTGTCAATGCGGTAAGTGTCACTGATTTTGAACTATAACAACCGCGTGAGTC
AAAATGACGCATGATTATCTTTTACGTGACTTTTAAGATTTAACTCATACGATAATTATATTGTTATTTC
GTGTTCTACTTACGTGATAACTTATTATATATATATTTTCTTGTTATAGATATCAACTAGAATCCCGGGC
TAGCATGGGCCCATCTCGACATTGATTATTGACTAGTTATTAATAGTAATCAATTACGGGGTCATTAGTT
CATAGCCCATATATGGAGTTCCGCGTTACATAACTTACGGTAAATGGCCCGCCTGGCTGACCGCCCAACG
ACCCCCGCCCATTGACGTCAATAATGACGTATGTTCCCATAGTAACGCCAATAGGGACTTTCCATTGACG
TCAATGGGTGGAGTATTTACGGTAAACTGCCCACTTGGCAGTACATCAAGTGTATCATATGCCAAGTACG
CCCCCTATTGACGTCAATGACGGTAAATGGCCCGCCTGGCATTATGCCCAGTACATGACCTTATGGGACT
TTCCTACTTGGCAGTACATCTACGTATTAGTCATCGCTATTACCATGGTCGAGGTGAGCCCCACGTTCTG
CTTCACTCTCCCCATCTCCCCCCCCTCCCCACCCCCAATTTTGTATTTATTTATTTTTTAATTATTTTGT
GCAGCGATGGGGGCGGGGGGGGGGGGGGGCGCGCGCCGGGCGGGGCGGGGCGGGGCGAGGGGCGGGGCGG
GGCGAGGCGGAGAGGTGCGGCGGCAGCCAATCAGAGCGGCGCGCTCCGAAAGTTTCCTTTTATGGCGAGG
CGGCGGCGGCGGCGGCCCTATAAAAAGCGAAGCGCGCGGCGGGCGGGAGTCGCTGCGCGCTGCCTTCGCC
CCGTGCCCCGCTCCGCCGCCGCCTCGCGCCGCCCGCCCCGGCTCTGACTGACCGCGTTACTCCCACAGGT
GAGCGGGCGGGACGGCCCTTCTCCTCCGGGCTGTAATTAGCGCTTGGTTTAATGACGGCTTGTTTCTTTT
CTGTGGCTGCGTGAAAGCCTTGAGGGGCTCCGGGAGGGCCCTTTGTGCGGGGGGAGCGGCTCGGGGGGTG
CGTGCGTGTGTGTGTGCGTGGGGAGCGCCGCGTGCGGCTCCGCGCTGCCCGGCGGCTGTGAGCGCTGCGG
GCGCGGCGCGGGGCTTTGTGCGCTCCGCAGTGTGCGCGAGGGGAGCGCGGCCGGGGGCGGTGCCCCGCGG
TGCGGGGGGGGCTGCGAGGGGAACAAAGGCTGCGTGCGGGGTGTGTGCGTGGGGGGGTGAGCAGGGGGTG
TGGGCGCGTCGGTCGGGCTGCAACCCCCCCTGCACCCCCCTCCCCGAGTTGCTGAGCACGGCCCGGCTTC
GGGTGCGGGGCTCCGTACGGGGCGTGGCGCGGGGCTCGCCGTGCCGGGCGGGGGGTGGCGGCAGGTGGGG
GTGCCGGGCGGGGCGGGGCCGCCTCGGGCCGGGGAGGGCTCGGGGGAGGGGCGCGGCGGCCCCCGGAGCG
CCGGCGGCTGTCGAGGCGCGGCGAGCCGCAGCCATTGCCTTTTATGGTAATCGTGCGAGAGGGCGCAGGG
ACTTCCTTTGTCCCAAATCTGTGCGGAGCCGAAATCTGGGAGGCGCCGCCGCACCCCCTCTAGCGGGCGC
GGGGCGAAGCGGTGCGGCGCCGGCAGGAAGGAAATGGGCGGGGAGGGCCTTCGTGCGTCGCCGCGCCGCC
GTCCCCTTCTCCCTCTCCAGCCTCGGGGCTGTCCGCGGGGGGACGGCTGCCTTCGGGGGGGACGGGGCAG
GGCGGGGTTCGGCTTCTGGCGTGTGACCGGCGGCTCTAGAGCCTCTGCTAACCATGTTCATGCCTTCTTC
TTTTTCCTACAGCTCCTGGGCAACGTGCTGGTTATTGTGCTGTCTCATCATTTTGGCAAAGAATTCAGAT
CATCACAAGTTTGTACAAAAAAGCAGGCTCCGCGGCCGCCCCCTTCACCATGGCGAGGCCTAGAGGCGCT
GGCCCTTGTTCTCCTGGCCTGGAAAGAGCCCCTAGAAGAAGCGTGGGCGAGCTGAGACTGCTGTTCGAGG
CTGGCGGCTCTGGATCGGATCCACCGGTCGCTACCGTGAGCGAGCTGATTAAGGAGAACATGCACATGAA
GCTGTACATGGAGGGCACCGTGAACAACCACCACTTCAAGTGCACATCCGAGGGCGAAGGCAAGCCCTAC
GAGGGCACCCAGACCATGAGAATCAAGGCGGTCGAGGGCGGCCCTCTCCCCTTCGCCTTCGACATCCTGG
CTACCAGCTTCATGTACGGCAGCAAAACCTTCATCAACCACACCCAGGGCATCCCCGACTTCTTTAAGCA
GTCCTTCCCCGAGGGCTTCACATGGGAGAGAGTCACCACATACGAAGACGGGGGCGTGCTGACCGCTACC
CAGGACACCAGCCTCCAGGACGGCTGCCTCATCTACAACGTCAAGATCAGAGGGGTGAACTTCCCATCCA
ACGGCCCTGTGATGCAGAAGAAAACACTCGGCTGGGAGGCCTCCACCGAGACCCTGTACCCCGCTGACGG
CGGCCTGGAAGGCAGAGCCGACATGGCCCTGAAGCTCGTGGGCGGGGGCCACCTGATCTGCAACTTGAAG
ACCACATACAGATCCAAGAAACCCGCTAAGAACCTCAAGATGCCCGGCGTCTACTATGTGGACAGAAGAC
TGGAAAGAATCAAGGAGGCCGACAAAGAGACCTACGTCGAGCAGCACGAGGTGGCTGTGGCCAGATACTG
CGACCTCCCTAGCAAACTGGGGCACAGATGAAGGGTGGGCGCGCCGACCCAGCTTTCTTGTACAAAGTGG
TGATGATCTGCGGCCGCCTCGAGATGCATCGATAATCTAGGATCCCTATAGTGTCACCTAAATTCAACCT
CTGGATTACAAAATTTGTGAAAGATTGACTGGTATTCTTAACTATGTTGCTCCTTTTACGCTATGTGGAT
ACGCTGCTTTAATGCCTTTGTATCATGCTATTGCTTCCCGTATGGCTTTCATTTTCTCCTCCTTGTATAA
ATCCTGGTTGCTGTCTCTTTATGAGGAGTTGTGGCCCGTTGTCAGGCAACGTGGCGTGGTGTGCACTGTG
TTTGCTGACGCAACCCCCACTGGTTGGGGCATTGCCACCACCTGTCAGCTCCTTTCCGGGACTTTCGCTT
TCCCCCTCCCTATTGCCACGGCGGAACTCATCGCCGCCTGCCTTGCCCGCTGCTGGACAGGGGCTCGGCT
GTTGGGCACTGACAATTCCGTGGTGTTGTCGGGGAAATCATCGTCCTTTCCTTGGCTGCTCGCCTGTGTT
GCCACCTGGATTCTGCGCGGGACGTCCTTCTGCTACGTCCCTTCGGCCCTCAATCCAGCGGACCTTCCTT
CCCGCGGCCTGCTGCCGGCTCTGCGGCCTCTTCCGCGTCTTCGCCTTCGCCCTCAGACGAGTCGGATCTC
CCTTTGGGCCGCCTCCCCGCAGGATCCGAGCTCGCTGATCAGCCTCGACTGTGCCTTCTAGTTGCCAGCC
ATCTGTTGTTTGCCCCTCCCCCGTGCCTTCCTTGACCCTGGAAGGTGCCACTCCCACTGTCCTTTCCTAA
TAAAATGAGGAAATTGCATCGCATTGTCTGAGTAGGTGTCATTCTATTCTGGGGGGTGGGGTGGGGCAGG
ACAGCAAGGGGGAGGATTGGGAAGACAATAGCAGGCATGCTGGGGATGCGGTGGGCTCTATGGCTTCTGA
GGCGGAAAGAACCTGCAGCCCAAGCTTAGTTTAAACACTAGTTAAAAGTTTTGTTACTTTATAGAAGAAA
TTTTGAGTTTTTGTTTTTTTTTAATAAATAAATAAACATAAATAAATTGTTTGTTGAATTTATTATTAGT
ATGTAAGTGTAAATATAATAAAACTTAATATCTATTCAAATTAATAAAT
Features (pLannotate 1.2.2; 20 found; start..end, strand, type, name):
    138..185     -  CDS            lacI (fragment): lac repressor; lacI; The lac repressor binds to the lac operator to inhibit transcription in E. coli. This inhibition can be relieved by adding lactose or isopropyl-β-D-thiogalactopyranoside (IPTG).
    222..262     -  rep_origin     RSF ori (fragment): Plasmids containing the RSF 1030 origin of replication can be propagated in E. coli cells that contain additional plasmids with compatible origins.
    340..928     -  rep_origin     ori: high-copy-number ColE1/pMB1/pBR322/pUC origin of replication
   1099..1959    -  CDS            AmpR: β-lactamase; bla; confers resistance to ampicillin, carbenicillin, and related antibiotics
   1960..2064    -  promoter       AmpR promoter: bla
   2090..2221    -  rep_origin     M13 ori (fragment): M13 bacteriophage origin of replication; arrow indicates direction of (+) strand synthesis
   2242..2398    -  CDS            lacZα (fragment): LacZα fragment of β-galactosidase; lacZ fragment
   2407..2425    +  promoter       T7 promoter: promoter for bacteriophage T7 RNA polymerase
   2818..3197    +  enhancer       CMV enhancer: human cytomegalovirus immediate early enhancer
   3199..3475    +  promoter       chicken β-actin promoter: No description available
   3476..4492    +  intron         chimeric intron: chimera between introns from chicken β-actin and rabbit β-globin
   4490..4546    +  CDS            HBB (fragment): HBB_LEPEU - Experimental evidence at protein level: Swiss-Prot protein existence level 1. Involved in oxygen transport from the lung to the various peripheral tissues. From Lepus europaeus (European hare).
   4555..4579    +  protein_bind   attB1: mutant version of attB; recombination site for the Gateway® BP reaction BP Clonase™
   4591..4692    +  CDS            Itpka (fragment): IP3KA_MOUSE - Experimental evidence at protein level: Swiss-Prot protein existence level 1. From Mus musculus (Mouse).
   4726..5421    +  CDS            mKate2: monomeric far-red fluorescent protein (Shcherbo et al., 2009) mammalian codon-optimized
   5437..5461    -  protein_bind   attB2: mutant version of attB; recombination site for the Gateway® BP reaction BP Clonase™
   5506..5523    -  promoter       SP6 promoter (fragment): promoter for bacteriophage SP6 RNA polymerase
   5524..6110    +  misc_feature   WPRE: woodchuck hepatitis virus posttranscriptional regulatory element
   6139..6363    +  polyA_signal   bGH poly(A) signal: bovine growth hormone polyadenylation signal
   6367..6383    +  promoter       SV40 promoter (fragment): SV40 enhancer and early promoter
