[The description below was written by a language model from this plasmid's Addgene catalogue record and pLannotate feature annotations shown in this document.]
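Description:
APX1-F-Tractin-mKate2 is a 6.6 kb mammalian expression plasmid built on the APX1 backbone, a Gateway-compatible vector intended for PiggyBac transposon-mediated genomic insertion of a CAG-driven cassette. It is maintained in E. coli through a high-copy ColE1/pUC-type origin and selected with ampicillin via the β-lactamase gene and its native promoter. Short remnants of earlier cloning vectors (partial lacZα, M13 origin, lacI and RSF origin fragments, and T7 and SP6 promoter sequences) are also detected and appear to be vestigial. The automated annotation does not call the PiggyBac inverted terminal repeats referred to in the stated purpose, so their positions cannot be confirmed from the feature table, and no mammalian selection marker is annotated.

The payload is driven by the CAG promoter, annotated as its three parts: the CMV immediate-early enhancer, the chicken β-actin promoter, and the chimeric β-actin/β-globin intron. Downstream, flanked by the attB1 and attB2 sites left by Gateway recombination, is the roughly 830 bp insert. It consists of F-Tractin, the short actin-binding peptide derived from inositol trisphosphate 3-kinase A (Itpka; listed as rat in the catalogue, with the annotation tool matching the mouse homologue), fused upstream of the monomeric far-red fluorescent protein mKate2. A WPRE follows to enhance transcript stability and expression, and the bovine growth hormone polyadenylation signal terminates the transcript.

The fusion labels filamentous actin in living cells. According to the associated work, the construct serves to generate stable fluorescent reporter lines in human pluripotent stem cells for live imaging of cytoskeletal dynamics during human neurogenesis. Integration would require a PiggyBac transposase supplied separately, since none is annotated here.
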