Addgene plasmid #245523: APX1-F-Tractin-mKate2
Purpose: Plasmid for PiggyBac /ITR mediated insertion of F-Tractin sequence downstream of CAG promoter using Gateway recombination cassette
Depositing lab: Timothy Sanders & Kate Storey. Depositing organization: University of Pittsburgh (University, School of Medicine, and Cancer Institute). Publication: Engineering fluorescent reporters in human pluripotent stem cells and strategies for live imaging human neurogenesis. Dady A, Davidson L, Loyer N, Rappich S, Findlay G, Sanders T, Januschke J, Storey KG. Development. 2025 Aug 1:dev.205082. doi: 10.1242/dev.205082. PubMed 40748212.
Backbone
  Vector backbone: APX1
  Backbone manufacturer: Timothy Sanders
  Vector type: Mammalian Expression
Growth in bacteria
  Bacterial resistance: Ampicillin, 100 μg/mL
  Growth temperature: 37°C
  Growth strain: DH5alpha
  Copy number: High Copy
Gene/Insert
  Gene/Insert name: F-Tractin-mKate2 (alt name: F-Tractin)
  Species: R. norvegicus (rat)
  Insert size (bp): 830
  Cloning method: Gateway Cloning
Terms and licenses: Academic/Nonprofit Terms; Industry Terms: Not Available to Industry
How to cite: APX1-F-Tractin-mKate2 was a gift from Timothy Sanders & Kate Storey (Addgene plasmid # 245523 ; http://n2t.net/addgene:245523 ; RRID:Addgene_245523)
